>Addgene plasmid #199058 | pGLEL_2 [γω] | addgene full sequence | sequence record 397970 | Addgene NGS Result
ATACTCTTCCATAAACGGGCTATTAGTTATGAGGTCCGAAGATTGAAAAAGGTGAGGGAACTCGGCCGAA
CGGGAAAGACGGACATCTAGGCAACCTGACCACGGTTGCGCGTCCGTATCAAGGTCCTCTTAATAGGCCC
CCGTTACTGTTGGTCGTAGAGCCCAGAACGGGTTGGCCAGATGTGCGACAATATCGCTTAGTCGCTCTTG
GGCCGCGGTGCGCTACCTTGCAGGTGGCTCTTCATACGCACTGAAGGTCCTCAATCGCACTGGAAACATC
AAGGTCGGGTTGAAGAGCGTAGGCTAGGTGGAGGCTCAGTGATGATAAGTCTGCGATGGTGGATGCATGT
GTCATGGTCATAGCTGTTTCCTGTGTGAAATTGTTATCCGCTCAGAGGGCACAATCCTATTCCGCGCTAT
CCGACAATCTCCAAGACATTAGGTGGAGTTCAGTTCGGCGTATGGCATATGTCGCTGGAAAGAACATGTG
AGCAAAAGGCCAGCAAAAGGCCAGGAACCGTAAAAAGGCCGCGTTGCTGGCGTTTTTCCATAGGCTCCGC
CCCCCTGACGAGCATCACAAAAATCGACGCTCAAGTCAGAGGTGGCGAAACCCGACAGGACTATAAAGAT
ACCAGGCGTTTCCCCCTGGAAGCTCCCTCGTGCGCTCTCCTGTTCCGACCCTGCCGCTTACCGGATACCT
GTCCGCCTTTCTCCCTTCGGGAAGCGTGGCGCTTTCTCATAGCTCACGCTGTAGGTATCTCAGTTCGGTG
TAGGTCGTTCGCTCCAAGCTGGGCTGTGTGCACGAACCCCCCGTTCAGCCCGACCGCTGCGCCTTATCCG
GTAACTATCGTCTTGAGTCCAACCCGGTAAGACACGACTTATCGCCACTGGCAGCAGCCACTGGTAACAG
GATTAGCAGAGCGAGGTATGTAGGCGGTGCTACAGAGTTCTTGAAGTGGTGGCCTAACTACGGCTACACT
AGAAGAACAGTATTTGGTATCTGCGCTCTGCTGAAGCCAGTTACCTTCGGAAAAAGAGTTGGTAGCTCTT
GATCCGGCAAACAAACCACCGCTGGTAGCGGTGGTTTTTTTGTTTGCAAGCAGCAGATTACGCGCAGAAA
AAAAGGATCTCAAGAAGATCCTTTGATCTTTTCTACGGGGTCTGACGCTCTATTCAACAAAGCCGCCGTC
CCGTCAAGTCAGCGTAAATGGGTAGGGGGCTTCAAATCGTCCGCTCTGCCAGTGTTACAACCAATTAACA
AATTCTGATTAGAAAAACTCATCGAGCATCAAATGAAACTGCAATTTATTCATATCAGGATTATCAATAC
CATATTTTTGAAAAAGCCGTTTCTGTAATGAAGGAGAAAACTCACCGAGGCAGTTCCATAGGATGGCAAG
ATCCTGGTATCGGTCTGCGATTCCGACTCGTCCAACATCAATACAACCTATTAATTTCCCCTCGTCAAAA
ATAAGGTTATCAAGTGAGAAATCACCATGAGTGACGACTGAATCCGGTGAGAATGGCAAAAGCTTATGCA
TTTCTTTCCAGACTTGTTCAACAGGCCAGCCATTACGCTCGTCATCAAAATCACTCGCATCAACCAAACC
GTTATTCATTCGTGATTGCGCCTGAGCGAGACGAAATACGCGATCGCTGTTAAAAGGACAATTACAAACA
GGAATCGAATGCAACCGGCGCAGGAACACTGCCAGCGCATCAACAATATTTTCACCTGAATCAGGATATT
CTTCTAATACCTGGAATGCTGTTTTCCCGGGGATCGCAGTGGTGAGTAACCATGCATCATCAGGAGTACG
GATAAAATGCTTGATGGTCGGAAGAGGCATAAATTCCGTCAGCCAGTTTAGTCTGACCATCTCATCTGTA
ACATCATTGGCAACGCTACCTTTGCCATGTTTCAGAAACAACTCTGGCGCATCGGGCTTCCCATACAATC
GATAGATTGTCGCACCTGATTGCCCGACATTATCGCGAGCCCATTTATACCCATATAAATCAGCATCCAT
GTTGGAATTTAATCGCGGCCTCGAGCAAGACGTTTCCCGTTGAATATGGCTCATAACACCCCTTGTATTA
CTGTTTATGTAAGCAGACAGTTTTATTGTTCATGATGATATATTTTTATCTTGTGCAATGTAACATCAGA
GATTTTGAGACACAACGTGGCTTTCCCCCGCCGCTCTAGAACTAGTGGATCCAAATAAAACGAAAGGCTC
AGTCGAAAGACTGGGCCTTTCGTTTTATCTGTTGTTTGTCGCATTATACGAGACGTCCAGGTTGGGATAC
CTGAAACAAAACCCATCGTACGGCCAAGGAAGTCTCCAATAACTGTGATCCACCACAAGCGCCAGGGTTT
TCCCAGTCACGACGTTGTAAAACGACGGCCAGTCATGCATAATCCGCACGCATCTGGAATAAGGAAGTGC
CATTCCGCCTGACCT
Features (pLannotate 1.2.2; 6 found; start..end, strand, type, name):
    379..394     -  protein_bind   lac operator (fragment): The lac repressor binds to the lac operator to inhibit transcription in E. coli. This inhibition can be relieved by adding lactose or isopropyl-β-D-thiogalactopyranoside (IPTG). lac repressor encoded by lacI
    545..1133    -  rep_origin     ori: high-copy-number ColE1/pMB1/pBR322/pUC origin of replication
   1269..2084    -  CDS            KanR: aminoglycoside phosphotransferase; aph(3')-Ia; confers resistance to kanamycin in bacteria or G418 (Geneticin®) in eukaryotes
   2200..2222    +  misc_feature   MCS (fragment): pBluescript multiple cloning site
   2222..2268    +  terminator     rrnB T1 terminator: transcription terminator T1 from the E. coli rrnB gene
   2370..2413    -  CDS            lacZα (fragment): LacZα fragment of β-galactosidase; lacZ fragment
