[The description below was written by a language model from this plasmid's Addgene catalogue record and pLannotate feature annotations shown in this document.]
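Description:
pGLEL_2 [γω] is a small (about 2.5 kb) synthetic-biology part plasmid that carries a synthetic "γω" assembly linker and is described as an end-linker for even assemblies. It belongs to a modular cloning toolkit developed in connection with work on high-throughput identification of functional origins of replication in non-model bacteria. In hierarchical assembly schemes of this kind, an end-linker usually supplies the terminal connector that closes a multi-part assembly by bridging the last variable position (here presumably γ) to the fixed final junction (ω). However, the record does not state the assembly chemistry, the restriction enzymes or overhangs involved, or the cloning method. No named backbone is given.

The plasmid is maintained in E. coli at high copy from a ColE1/pUC-type origin of replication and is selected with kanamycin through an aph(3')-Ia aminoglycoside phosphotransferase gene (KanR). The remaining automated annotations are short fragments: a partial lac operator, a partial lacZα sequence and a piece of a pBluescript-type multiple cloning site, along with an rrnB T1 transcription terminator. The lac-derived pieces look like leftovers from a lacZα-type cloning region rather than a functional blue/white screening cassette. The terminator may insulate the linker region from read-through transcription, though the record does not confirm this. The linker itself is not annotated as a feature, so its position and composition cannot be given. No expression payload, reporter or tag is recorded, which fits its role as a structural connector used in building larger multi-part plasmids.
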