Addgene plasmid #199058: pGLEL_2 [γω]
Purpose: Even assembly end-linker
Depositing lab: Charlie Gilbert & Nili Ostrov & Cultivarium Tools. Depositing organization: Cultivarium, Convergent Research. Publication: A scalable framework for high-throughput identification of functional origins of replication in non-model bacteria. Gilbert C, Brumwell SL, Crits-Christoph A, Kang SC, Martin-Moldes Z, Alsharif W, Esmurria A, Nguyen M-A, Lee HH, Ostrov N. bioRxiv 2023.05.19.541510 10.1101/2023.05.19.541510.
Backbone
  Vector backbone: n/a
  Vector type: Synthetic Biology
Growth in bacteria
  Bacterial resistance: Kanamycin, 50 μg/mL
  Growth temperature: 37°C
  Growth strain: E. coli Zymo 10B
  Copy number: High Copy
Gene/Insert
  Gene/Insert name: γω assembly linker
  Species: Synthetic
  Cloning method: Unknown
Terms and licenses: Academic/Nonprofit Terms; Industry Terms: Not Available to Industry
How to cite: pGLEL_2 [γω] was a gift from Charlie Gilbert & Nili Ostrov & Cultivarium Tools (Addgene plasmid # 199058 ; http://n2t.net/addgene:199058 ; RRID:Addgene_199058)
